Addgene plasmid #67368: pDSHA-SARA-Myc
Purpose: Mammalian expression of hSara with C-term Myc tag
Depositing lab: Richard Kahn. Publication: Tool box: Plasmids for the expression or knockdown of human ARF Family GTPases (ARF/ARL/SAR) and their co-expression in bacteria with N-myristoyltransferases. Kerr SC, Kahn RA. Cell Logist. 2015 Sep 21;5(3):e1090523. doi: 10.1080/21592799.2015.1090523. eCollection 2015 Jul-Sep. PubMed 27057421.
Backbone
  Vector backbone: pDS_Myc-X
  Vector type: Mammalian Expression
  Selectable markers: Neomycin (select with G418)
Growth in bacteria
  Bacterial resistance: Kanamycin, 50 μg/mL
  Growth temperature: 37°C
  Growth strain: DH5alpha
  Copy number: High Copy
Gene/Insert
  Gene/Insert name: SARA (alt name: pRK21n-Myc)
  Species: H. sapiens (human)
  Entrez Gene: SAR1B (a.k.a. ANDD, CMRD, GTBPB, SARA2)
  Promoter: CMV
  Tag / fusion protein: Myc (C terminal on backbone)
  Cloning method: Gateway Cloning
  Sequencing primers: 5′ CMV-F; 3′ T7
Terms and licenses: Academic/Nonprofit Terms; Industry Terms: Not Available to Industry
How to cite: pDSHA-SARA-Myc was a gift from Richard Kahn (Addgene plasmid # 67368 ; http://n2t.net/addgene:67368 ; RRID:Addgene_67368)
