[The description below was written by a language model from this plasmid's Addgene catalogue record.]
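Description:
pDSHA-SARA-Myc is a mammalian expression plasmid built on the pDS_Myc-X backbone that drives production of a human SAR-family small GTPase carrying a C-terminal Myc epitope tag. The insert is recorded as SARA (hSara) from Homo sapiens, and the linked gene entry is SAR1B, for which SARA2 is listed as an alias; the record does not clarify the naming beyond this. The plasmid name also contains "HA", but only the Myc tag is listed, so no HA epitope should be assumed. The open reading frame was introduced by Gateway recombination cloning, and the Myc tag is supplied by the backbone rather than by the insert, so the coding sequence is presumably fused in frame to the downstream tag.

Expression is controlled by the CMV promoter, a strong constitutive viral promoter widely used for high-level transient expression in cultured mammalian cells. The listed sequencing primers indicate that a T7 primer site lies downstream of the insert. The plasmid is maintained in E. coli as a high-copy replicon under kanamycin selection. In mammalian cells, a neomycin resistance marker allows G418 selection of stable transfectants. No feature table is provided, so the origin of replication, polyadenylation signal and arrangement of the resistance cassette are not stated.

The construct belongs to a toolbox of plasmids for expressing or knocking down human ARF-family GTPases (ARF, ARL and SAR proteins). SAR1 proteins are known for regulating COPII vesicle formation at the endoplasmic reticulum. The Myc tag enables detection, localisation or immunoprecipitation of the expressed protein with anti-Myc antibodies.
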