>Addgene plasmid #67368 | pDSHA-SARA-Myc | addgene partial sequence | sequence record 121313 | T7 5'-TAATACGACTCACTATAGGG-3'
ATTAAGGTACCGGGCCCTACAGATCCTCTTCAGAGATGAGTTTCTGCTCCATCTCGAATCGAACCACTTT
GTACAAGAAAGCTGGGTCATCAATGTACTGTGCCATCCAGCGGAAGCCTTCTCCGTAACCTTGTCTTTTG
AGCACACTACACATGAAAACTTCTAAGGGTCGGGCATTCAGTTCTTTCAGAGATATACTCCCCTTTCCTG
TTGTCTGACCATATAAACCAAACATCTCTCGCAACCTCTCTTCACTGATGGCTTCAGGTCTGTCGATCTT
ATTCCCAAGAATCAGTATAGGCACATTAGCAATGGTTTCATCTGTCATTAGTGAATCAAGTTCTTCTTTT
GACTCTAACAGCCTTTCGTGGTCTGCACAATCCACCAGAAATACAATGCCATTGATAGCAGGAAGGTAGT
TTTTCCACACTCTTCGAGCTTGAACATGTCCACCCAGATCAAAAGTTGTAAACGTCATGCCAGCAATGGT
CAGTTCTTCGGAAGTGGGATGTAATGTTGGGACATGTTGTCCAAGTCTGTCATCTTTTAGCATGTGTAGC
AATGTTGTTTTTCCTGCATTATCCAATCCAAGAAATACCAGTTTACCAGTTTTCTTATATAATCCTAAAA
ACTGTAGCACACTGCTGAAACCACTGTAAATCCAATCAAATATGAAGGACATGGTTCTATCTCCTTCTAA
GCCTGCTTTTTTGTACAAACTTGTTTGATTCGAGTGTCGACGGTATCGATAAGCTTGATATCGAATTCCT
GCAGCCCGGGGGATCCGCCCGGGCTAGAGCGGCCGCCACCGCGGTGGAGCTCCAGCTTTTGTTCCCTTTA
GTGAGGGTTAATTTCGAGCTTGGCGTAATCGCTAGCGGAATCTGACGGTTCACTAAACCAGCTCTGCTTA
TATAGACCTCCCAC
